Addgene plasmid #27909: pUT1325-HQ858827
Depositing lab: John Gray & Erich Grotewold. Depositing organization: University of Toledo. Publication: GRASSIUS: a platform for comparative regulatory genomics across the grasses. Yilmaz A, Nishiyama MY Jr, Fuentes BG, Souza GM, Janies D, Gray J, Grotewold E. Plant Physiol. 2009 Jan;149(1):171-80. doi: 10.1104/pp.108.128579. Epub 2008 Nov 5. PubMed 18987217.
Backbone
  Vector backbone: pENTR/D
  Backbone manufacturer: Invitrogen
  Backbone size w/o insert (bp): 2580
  Vector type: Entry vector
Growth in bacteria
  Bacterial resistance: Kanamycin, 50 μg/mL
  Growth temperature: 37°C
  Growth strain: DH5alpha
  Growth instructions: E. coli Top10 (Invitrogen)
  Copy number: Low Copy
Gene/Insert
  Gene/Insert name: MYB transcription factor encoded by Os09g0538400 LOC_Os09g36730
  Species: Oryza sativa (rice)
  Insert size (bp): 753
  GenBank ID: HQ858827
  Cloning method: Restriction Enzyme
  Sequencing primers: 5′ M13 For; 3′ M13 Rev
Terms and licenses: Academic/Nonprofit Terms; Industry Terms: Not Available to Industry
Depositor comments: This CDS was amplified using PCR from a full length cDNA template from the OSIIEa, OSIIEb, and OSJNEa thru OSJNEf full length cDNA libraries generated by the Guoliang Wang lab at Ohio State University. The PCR product omitted the stop codon. The PCR product was cloned into a Gateway pENTR/D entry vector. Further information on this gene may be obtained at www.grassius.org using the Genbank number. (The second half of the plasmid name is the Genbank Number for the sequence of the insert)
How to cite: pUT1325-HQ858827 was a gift from John Gray & Erich Grotewold (Addgene plasmid # 27909 ; http://n2t.net/addgene:27909 ; RRID:Addgene_27909)
