[The description below was written by a language model from this plasmid's Addgene catalogue record and pLannotate feature annotations shown in this document.]
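Description:
pUT1325-HQ858827 is a Gateway entry clone built on the Invitrogen pENTR/D backbone (about 2.6 kb without insert; the full sequence record is 3,333 nt). It carries the coding sequence of a rice (Oryza sativa) MYB-family transcription factor, the product of locus Os09g0538400 / LOC_Os09g36730. It is propagated in E. coli under kanamycin selection, conferred by an aph(3')-Ia aminoglycoside phosphotransferase gene. Replication depends on a ColE1/pUC-type origin; the automated annotation calls this origin high copy, whereas the catalogue entry lists the plasmid as low copy.

The 753 bp insert lies between the attL1 and attL2 recombination sites, so an LR Clonase reaction can transfer it directionally into any attR-containing destination vector. According to the depositor, the CDS was PCR-amplified from a rice full-length cDNA library template and the stop codon was deliberately omitted, which makes the clone suitable for destination vectors that add C-terminal tags or fusion partners. The feature table labels the CDS by similarity to a petunia MYB protein (EOBIII), which reflects homology within the MYB family rather than the actual source species. As is typical of an entry vector, no promoter is positioned to express the insert. The only promoter annotated is a T7 promoter just beyond attL2 on the opposite strand. rrnB T1 and T2 terminators upstream of attL1 insulate the cassette from read-through transcription, and the short lacI and lacZα fragments are backbone remnants. The clone belongs to a collection of grass transcription factor ORFs assembled for comparative regulatory genomics, serving as a source for shuttling the ORF into expression, interaction or localisation vectors.
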