Features (pLannotate 1.2.2; 10 found; start..end, strand, type, name):
      1..100     +  protein_bind   attL1: mutant version of attL; recombination site for the Gateway® LR reaction LR Clonase™
    121..873     +  CDS            MYB4: EBIII_PETHY - Also known as EOBIII From Petunia hybrida (Petunia).
    890..989     -  protein_bind   attL2: mutant version of attL; recombination site for the Gateway® LR reaction LR Clonase™
   1007..1025    -  promoter       T7 promoter: promoter for bacteriophage T7 RNA polymerase
   1159..1968    +  CDS            KanR: aminoglycoside phosphotransferase; aph(3')-Ia; confers resistance to kanamycin in bacteria or G418 (Geneticin®) in eukaryotes
   2115..2703    +  rep_origin     ori: high-copy-number ColE1/pMB1/pBR322/pUC origin of replication
   2886..2978    +  CDS            lacI (fragment): lac repressor; lacI; The lac repressor binds to the lac operator to inhibit transcription in E. coli. This inhibition can be relieved by adding lactose or isopropyl-β-D-thiogalactopyranoside (IPTG).
   3033..3060    -  terminator     rrnB T2 terminator: transcription terminator T2 from the E. coli rrnB gene
   3192..3235    +  terminator     rrnB T1 terminator: Escherichia coli rrnB; transcription terminator T1 from the E. coli rrnB gene
   3282..3318    -  CDS            lacZα (fragment): LacZα fragment of β-galactosidase; lacZ fragment
>Addgene plasmid #27909 | pUT1325-HQ858827 | depositor full sequence | sequence record 13183 | Author sequence
CAAATAATGATTTTATTTTGACTGATAGTGACCTGTTCGTTGCAACAAATTGATGAGCAATGCTTTTTTA
TAATGCCAACTTTGTACAAAAAAGCAGGCTCCGCGGCCGCCCCCTTCACCATGGGGAGGTCACCGTGCTG
CGAGAAGGCACACACCAACAAGGGAGCATGGACCAAGGAGGAAGATGACCGGCTCATTGCCTACATCAAG
GCGCACGGCGAAGGTTGCTGGCGATCGCTGCCCAAGGCCGCCGGCCTCCTCCGCTGTGGCAAGAGCTGCC
GCCTCCGGTGGATCAACTACCTCCGGCCTGACCTCAAGCGCGGCAACTTCACCGAGGAGGAGGATGAGCT
GATCATCAAGCTTCACAGCCTTTTAGGCAACAAATGGTCTCTGATAGCCGGGAGGTTGCCAGGAAGAACG
GACAACGAGATCAAGAACTACTGGAACACGCACATCAGGAGGAAGCTGCTGAGCCGTGGCATCGACCCGG
TGACACACCGGCCGATCAACGACAGCGCGTCCAACATCACCATATCATTCGAGGCGGCCGCGGCGGCGGC
GAGGGACGACAAGGCCGCCGTGTTCCGGCGAGAGGACCATCCTCATCAGCCGAAGGCGGTGACAGTGGCA
CAGGAGCAGCAGGCAGCCGCCGATTGGGGCCATGGGAAGCCACTCAAGTGCCCTGACCTCAATCTGGACC
TCTGCATCAGCCTCCCTTCCCAAGAAGAGCCCATGATGATGAAGCCGGTGAAGAGGGAGACCGGCGTCTG
CTTCAGCTGCAGCCTGGGGCTCCCCAAGAGCACAGACTGCAAGTGCAGCAGCTTCCTGGGACTCAGGACA
GCCATGCTCGACTTCAGAAGCTTGGAAATGAAAAAGGGTGGGCGCGCCGACCCAGCTTTCTTGTACAAAG
TTGGCATTATAAGAAAGCATTGCTTATCAATTTGTTGCAACGAACAGGTCACTATCAGTCAAAATAAAAT
CATTATTTGCCATCCAGCTGATATCCCCTATAGTGAGTCGTATTACATGGTCATAGCTGTTTCCTGGCAG
CTCTGGCCCGTGTCTCAAAATCTCTGATGTTACATTGCACAAGATAAAAATATATCATCATGAACAATAA
AACTGTCTGCTTACATAAACAGTAATACAAGGGGTGTTATGAGCCATATTCAACGGGAAACGTCGAGGCC
GCGATTAAATTCCAACATGGATGCTGATTTATATGGGTATAAATGGGCTCGCGATAATGTCGGGCAATCA
GGTGCGACAATCTATCGCTTGTATGGGAAGCCCGATGCGCCAGAGTTGTTTCTGAAACATGGCAAAGGTA
GCGTTGCCAATGATGTTACAGATGAGATGGTCAGACTAAACTGGCTGACGGAATTTATGCCTCTTCCGAC
CATCAAGCATTTTATCCGTACTCCTGATGATGCATGGTTACTCACCACTGCGATCCCCGGAAAAACAGCA
TTCCAGGTATTAGAAGAATATCCTGATTCAGGTGAAAATATTGTTGATGCGCTGGCAGTGTTCCTGCGCC
GGTTGCATTCGATTCCTGTTTGTAATTGTCCTTTTAACAGCGATCGCGTATTTCGTCTCGCTCAGGCGCA
ATCACGAATGAATAACGGTTTGGTTGATGCGAGTGATTTTGATGACGAGCGTAATGGCTGGCCTGTTGAA
CAAGTCTGGAAAGAAATGCATAAACTTTTGCCATTCTCACCGGATTCAGTCGTCACTCATGGTGATTTCT
CACTTGATAACCTTATTTTTGACGAGGGGAAATTAATAGGTTGTATTGATGTTGGACGAGTCGGAATCGC
AGACCGATACCAGGATCTTGCCATCCTATGGAACTGCCTCGGTGAGTTTTCTCCTTCATTACAGAAACGG
CTTTTTCAAAAATATGGTATTGATAATCCTGATATGAATAAATTGCAGTTTCATTTGATGCTCGATGAGT
TTTTCTAATCAGAATTGGTTAATTGGTTGTAACACTGGCAGAGCATTACGCTGACTTGACGGGACGGCGC
AAGCTCATGACCAAAATCCCTTAACGTGAGTTACGCGTCGTTCCACTGAGCGTCAGACCCCGTAGAAAAG
ATCAAAGGATCTTCTTGAGATCCTTTTTTTCTGCGCGTAATCTGCTGCTTGCAAACAAAAAAACCACCGC
TACCAGCGGTGGTTTGTTTGCCGGATCAAGAGCTACCAACTCTTTTTCCGAAGGTAACTGGCTTCAGCAG
AGCGCAGATACCAAATACTGTCCTTCTAGTGTAGCCGTAGTTAGGCCACCACTTCAAGAACTCTGTAGCA
CCGCCTACATACCTCGCTCTGCTAATCCTGTTACCAGTGGCTGCTGCCAGTGGCGATAAGTCGTGTCTTA
CCGGGTTGGACTCAAGACGATAGTTACCGGATAAGGCGCAGCGGTCGGGCTGAACGGGGGGTTCGTGCAC
ACAGCCCAGCTTGGAGCGAACGACCTACACCGAACTGAGATACCTACAGCGTGAGCATTGAGAAAGCGCC
ACGCTTCCCGAAGGGAGAAAGGCGGACAGGTATCCGGTAAGCGGCAGGGTCGGAACAGGAGAGCGCACGA
GGGAGCTTCCAGGGGGAAACGCCTGGTATCTTTATAGTCCTGTCGGGTTTCGCCACCTCTGACTTGAGCG
TCGATTTTTGTGATGCTCGTCAGGGGGGCGGAGCCTATGGAAAAACGCCAGCAACGCGGCCTTTTTACGG
TTCCTGGCCTTTTGCTGGCCTTTTGCTCACATGTTCTTTCCTGCGTTATCCCCTGATTCTGTGGATAACC
GTATTACCGCCTTTGAGTGAGCTGATACCGCTCGCCGCAGCCGAACGACCGAGCGCAGCGAGTCAGTGAG
CGAGGAAGCGGAAGAGCGCCCAATACGCAAACCGCCTCTCCCCGCGCGTTGGCCGATTCATTAATGCAGC
TGGCACGACAGGTTTCCCGACTGGAAAGCGGGCAGTGAGCGCAACGCAATTAATACGCGTACCGCTAGCC
AGGAAGAGTTTGTAGAAACGCAAAAAGGCCATCCGTCAGGATGGCCTTCTGCTTAGTTTGATGCCTGGCA
GTTTATGGCGGGCGTCCTGCCCGCCACCCTCCGGGCCGTTGCTTCACAACGTTCAAATCCGCTCCCGGCG
GATTTGTCCTACTCAGGAGAGCGTTCACCGACAAACAACAGATAAAACGAAAGGCCCAGTCTTCCGACTG
AGCCTTTCGTTTTATTTGATGCCTGGCAGTTCCCTACTCTCGCGTTAACGCTAGCATGGATGTTTTCCCA
GTCACGACGTTGTAAAACGACGGCCAGTCTTAAGCTCGGGCCC
