>Addgene plasmid #27909 | pUT1325-HQ858827 | addgene partial sequence | sequence record 34199 | 27909 with M13pUC-fwd
ATGATTTTATTTTGACTGATAGTGACCTGTTCGTTGCAACAAATTGATGAGCAATGCTTTTTTATAATGC
CAACTTTGTACAAAAAAGCAGGCTCCGCGGCCGCCCCCTTCACCATGGGGAGGTCACCGTGCTGCGAGAA
GGCACACACCAACAAGGGAGCATGGACCAAGGAGGAAGATGACCGGCTCATTGCCTACATCAAGGCGCAC
GGCGAAGGTTGCTGGCGATCGCTGCCCAAGGCCGCCGGCCTCCTCCGCTGTGGCAAGAGCTGCCGCCTCC
GGTGGATCAACTACCTCCGGCCTGACCTCAAGCGCGGCAACTTCACCGAGGAGGAGGATGAGCTGATCAT
CAAGCTTCACAGCCTTTTAGGCAACAAATGGTCTCTGATAGCCGGGAGGTTGCCAGGAAGAACGGACAAC
GAGATCAAGAACTACTGGAACACGCACATCAGGAGGAAGCTGCTGAGCCGTGGCATCGACCCGGTGACAC
ACCGGCCGATCAACGACAGCGCGTCCAACATCACCATATCATTCGAGGCGGCCGCGGCGGCGGCGAGGGA
CGACAAGGCCGCCGTGTTCCGGCGAGAGGACCATCCTCATCAGCCGAAGGCGGTGACAGTGGCACAGGAG
CAGCAGGCAGCCGCCGATTGGGGCCATGGGAAGCCACTCAAGTGCCCTGACCTCAATCTGGACCTCTGCA
TCAGCCTCCCTTCCCAAGAAGAGCCCATGATGATGAAGCCGGTGAAGAGGGAGACCGGCGTCTGCTTCAG
CTGCAGCCTGGGGCTCCCCAAGAGCACA
